Addgene plasmid #143983: TFORF1839
Purpose: Lentiviral vector for overexpressing transcription factor ORFs with unique 24-bp barcodes. Barcodes facilitate identification of transcription factors in pooled screens.
Depositing lab: Feng Zhang. Depositing organization: Broad Institute. Publication: A transcription factor atlas of directed differentiation. Joung J, Ma S, Tay T, Geiger-Schuller KR, Kirchgatterer PC, Verdine VK, Guo B, Arias-Garcia MA, Allen WE, Singh A, Kuksenko O, Abudayyeh OO, Gootenberg JS, Fu Z, Macrae RK, Buenrostro JD, Regev A, Zhang F. Cell. 2023 Jan 5;186(1):209-229.e26. doi: 10.1016/j.cell.2022.11.026. PubMed 36608654.
Backbone
  Vector backbone: pLX_TRC317
  Backbone manufacturer: Broad Institute Genetic Perturbation Platform
  Backbone size w/o insert (bp): 8264
  Vector type: Mammalian Expression, Lentiviral
  Selectable markers: Puromycin
Growth in bacteria
  Bacterial resistance: Ampicillin, 100 μg/mL
  Growth temperature: 37°C
  Growth strain: NEB Stable
  Copy number: High Copy
Gene/Insert
  Gene/Insert name: EZH2
  Species: H. sapiens (human)
  Insert size (bp): 2315
  Entrez Gene: EZH2 (a.k.a. ENX-1, ENX1, EZH2b, KMT6, KMT6A, WVS, WVS2)
  Promoter: EF1a
  Cloning method: Unknown
  Sequencing primers: 5′ GGGTGGAGACTGAAGTTAGGCCAG; 3′ CACATAGCGTAAAAGGAGCAACATAG
Terms and licenses: Academic/Nonprofit Terms; Industry Terms: Not Available to Industry
Depositor comments: NM_001203248,ENST00000483967 . The transcription factor ORF portion of this plasmid was synthesized by Genewiz. Please test multiple small colonies in case of plasmid recombination. To make this collection available in a timely manner, a portion of this collection was not fully sequenced by Addgene. If an Addgene verified full plasmid sequence is not available, please contact us prior to placing an order to request the full sequence.
How to cite: TFORF1839 was a gift from Feng Zhang (Addgene plasmid # 143983 ; http://n2t.net/addgene:143983 ; RRID:Addgene_143983)
