[The description below was written by a language model from this plasmid's Addgene catalogue record and pLannotate feature annotations shown in this document.]
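Description:
TFORF1839 is a lentiviral mammalian expression plasmid built on the pLX_TRC317 backbone. It carries the human EZH2 open reading frame as one member of a barcoded transcription factor ORF collection. In bacteria it is maintained through a high-copy ColE1/pUC-type origin and selected with ampicillin via the β-lactamase gene. An f1 origin and remnants of a lac/lacZα cloning region flanked by T3 and T7 promoters are also present in the backbone. The depositor warns that recombination can occur during propagation, as is common for LTR-containing plasmids.

The viral portion has a third-generation, self-inactivating layout. An RSV promoter drives a truncated HIV-1 5' LTR, followed by the Ψ packaging signal with a gag fragment, the RRE for Rev-dependent export of the genomic RNA, a cPPT/CTS element, and a ΔU3 3' LTR with a downstream SV40 polyadenylation signal. Two expression units sit between the LTRs. An SV40 early promoter/origin region precedes puromycin N-acetyltransferase, allowing puromycin selection of transduced cells. A full-length EF-1α promoter drives constitutive expression of the EZH2 coding sequence. EZH2 is the catalytic histone H3K27 methyltransferase subunit of the Polycomb PRC2 complex. A WPRE downstream of the ORF enhances transcript stability and expression. The catalogue entry states that each ORF is paired with a unique 24-bp barcode. This barcode is not annotated in the feature table, though a short U6 promoter fragment is detected between the ORF and the WPRE.

The construct is intended for EZH2 overexpression in mammalian cells. It suits pooled screens in particular, such as directed differentiation studies, where barcode sequencing identifies which factor each cell received.
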