Features (pLannotate 1.2.2; 31 found; start..end, strand, type, name):
      5..231     +  promoter       RSV promoter: Rous sarcoma virus enhancer/promoter
    232..412     +  LTR            5' LTR (truncated): truncated 5' long terminal repeat (LTR) from HIV-1
    459..584     +  misc_feature   HIV-1 Ψ: packaging signal of human immunodeficiency virus type 1
    568..931     +  CDS            HIV-1 gag (fragment): gag protein from human immunodeficiency virus 1; gag
   1077..1310    +  misc_feature   RRE: The Rev response element (RRE) of HIV-1 allows for Rev-dependent mRNA export from the nucleus to the cytoplasm.
   1687..1713    +  CDS            Rev (fragment): human immunodeficiency virus 1 (HIV-1) Rev protein; rev; enhances nuclear export of unspliced and incompletely spliced viral mRNAs
   1720..1743    +  promoter       SV40 promoter (fragment): SV40 early promoter
   1744..1815    +  promoter       SV40 promoter (fragment): SV40 enhancer and early promoter
   1839..1974    +  rep_origin     SV40 ori: SV40 origin of replication
   2020..2616    +  CDS            PuroR (fragment): puromycin N-acetyltransferase; pac from Streptomyces; confers resistance to puromycin
   2665..2782    +  misc_feature   cPPT/CTS: central polypurine tract and central termination sequence of HIV-1
   2847..2913    +  CDS            small t antigen (fragment): SV40 (simian virus 40) small t antigen
   2920..4098    +  promoter       EF-1α promoter: strong constitutive promoter for human elongation factor EF-1α
   4115..6325    +  CDS            EZH2: EZH2_HUMAN - Also known as KMT6. Experimental evidence at protein level: Swiss-Prot protein existence level 1. Polycomb group (PcG) protein. Catalytic subunit of the PRC2/EED-EZH2 complex, which methylates 'Lys-9' (H3K9me) and 'Lys-27' (H3K27me) of histone H3, leading to transcriptional repression of the affected target gene. Able to mono-, di- and trimethylate 'Lys-27' of histone H3 to form H3K27me1, H3K27me2 and H3K27me3, respectively. Displays a preference for substrates with less methylation, loses activity when progressively more methyl groups are incorporated into H3K27, H3K27me0 > H3K27
   6341..6394    +  promoter       U6 promoter (fragment): RNA polymerase III promoter for human U6 snRNA
   6436..7024    +  misc_feature   WPRE: woodchuck hepatitis virus posttranscriptional regulatory element
   7075..7094    +  misc_feature   cPPT/CTS (fragment): central polypurine tract and central termination sequence of HIV-1
   7096..7329    +  LTR            3' LTR (ΔU3): self-inactivating 3' long terminal repeat (LTR) from HIV-1
   7407..7528    +  polyA_signal   SV40 poly(A) signal: SV40 polyadenylation signal
   7568..7703    +  rep_origin     SV40 ori: SV40 origin of replication
   7724..7742    -  promoter       T7 promoter: promoter for bacteriophage T7 RNA polymerase
   7750..7905    +  CDS            lacZα (fragment): LacZα fragment of β-galactosidase; lacZ fragment
   7910..8338    +  rep_origin     f1 ori (sequence partly withheld): f1 bacteriophage origin of replication; arrow indicates direction of (+) strand synthesis
   8391..8495    +  promoter       AmpR promoter: bla
   8496..9356    +  CDS            AmpR: β-lactamase; bla; confers resistance to ampicillin, carbenicillin, and related antibiotics
   9527..10115   +  rep_origin     ori: high-copy-number ColE1/pMB1/pBR322/pUC origin of replication
  10298..10390   +  CDS            lacI (fragment): lac repressor; lacI; The lac repressor binds to the lac operator to inhibit transcription in E. coli. This inhibition can be relieved by adding lactose or isopropyl-β-D-thiogalactopyranoside (IPTG).
  10403..10424   +  protein_bind   CAP binding site: CAP binding activates transcription in the presence of cAMP. E. coli catabolite activator protein
  10439..10469   +  promoter       lac promoter: promoter for the E. coli lac operon
  10477..10493   +  protein_bind   lac operator: The lac repressor binds to the lac operator to inhibit transcription in E. coli. This inhibition can be relieved by adding lactose or isopropyl-β-D-thiogalactopyranoside (IPTG). lac repressor encoded by lacI
  10538..10556   +  promoter       T3 promoter: promoter for bacteriophage T3 RNA polymerase
>Addgene plasmid #143983 | TFORF1839 | addgene full sequence | sequence record 400563 | Addgene NGS Result
TTAATGTAGTCTTATGCAATACTCTTGTAGTCTTGCAACATGGTAACGATGAGTTAGCAACATGCCTTAC
AAGGAGAGAAAAAGCACCGTGCATGCCGATTGGTGGAAGTAAGGTGGTACGATCGTGCCTTATTAGGAAG
GCAACAGACGGGTCTGACATGGATTGGACGAACCACTGAATTGCCGCATTGCAGAGATATTGTATTTAAG
TGCCTAGCTCGATACATAAACGGGTCTCTCTGGTTAGACCAGATCTGAGCCTGGGAGCTCTCTGGCTAAC
TAGGGAACCCACTGCTTAAGCCTCAATAAAGCTTGCCTTGAGTGCTTCAAGTAGTGTGTGCCCGTCTGTT
GTGTGACTCTGGTAACTAGAGATCCCTCAGACCCTTTTAGTCAGTGTGGAAAATCTCTAGCAGTGGCGCC
CGAACAGGGACTTGAAAGCGAAAGGGAAACCAGAGGAGCTCTCTCGACGCAGGACTCGGCTTGCTGAAGC
GCGCACGGCAAGAGGCGAGGGGCGGCGACTGGTGAGTACGCCAAAAATTTTGACTAGCGGAGGCTAGAAG
GAGAGAGATGGGTGCGAGAGCGTCAGTATTAAGCGGGGGAGAATTAGATCGCGATGGGAAAAAATTCGGT
TAAGGCCAGGGGGAAAGAAAAAATATAAATTAAAACATATAGTATGGGCAAGCAGGGAGCTAGAACGATT
CGCAGTTAATCCTGGCCTGTTAGAAACATCAGAAGGCTGTAGACAAATACTGGGACAGCTACAACCATCC
CTTCAGACAGGATCAGAAGAACTTAGATCATTATATAATACAGTAGCAACCCTCTATTGTGTGCATCAAA
GGATAGAGATAAAAGACACCAAGGAAGCTTTAGACAAGATAGAGGAAGAGCAAAACAAAAGTAAGACCAC
CGCACAGCAAGCGGCCGCTGATCTTCAGACCTGGAGGAGGAGATATGAGGGACAATTGGAGAAGTGAATT
ATATAAATATAAAGTAGTAAAAATTGAACCATTAGGAGTAGCACCCACCAAGGCAAAGAGAAGAGTGGTG
CAGAGAGAAAAAAGAGCAGTGGGAATAGGAGCTTTGTTCCTTGGGTTCTTGGGAGCAGCAGGAAGCACTA
TGGGCGCAGCGTCAATGACGCTGACGGTACAGGCCAGACAATTATTGTCTGGTATAGTGCAGCAGCAGAA
CAATTTGCTGAGGGCTATTGAGGCGCAACAGCATCTGTTGCAACTCACAGTCTGGGGCATCAAGCAGCTC
CAGGCAAGAATCCTGGCTGTGGAAAGATACCTAAAGGATCAACAGCTCCTGGGGATTTGGGGTTGCTCTG
GAAAACTCATTTGCACCACTGCTGTGCCTTGGAATGCTAGTTGGAGTAATAAATCTCTGGAACAGATTTG
GAATCACACGACCTGGATGGAGTGGGACAGAGAAATTAACAATTACACAAGCTTAATACACTCCTTAATT
GAAGAATCGCAAAACCAGCAAGAAAAGAATGAACAAGAATTATTGGAATTAGATAAATGGGCAAGTTTGT
GGAATTGGTTTAACATAACAAATTGGCTGTGGTATATAAAATTATTCATAATGATAGTAGGAGGCTTGGT
AGGTTTAAGAATAGTTTTTGCTGTACTTTCTATAGTGAATAGAGTTAGGCAGGGATATTCACCATTATCG
TTTCAGACCCACCTCCCAACCCCGAGGGGACCCATGCATTGCATCTCAATTAGTCAGCAACCAGGTGTGG
AAAGTCCCCAGGCTCCCCAGCAGGCAGAAGTATGCAAAGCATGCGTCTCAATTAGTCAGCAACCATAGTC
CCGCCCCTAACTCCGCCCATCCCGCCCCTAACTCCGCCCAGTTCCGCCCATTCTCCGCCCCATGGCTGAC
TAATTTTTTTTATTTATGCAGAGGCCGAGGCCGCCTCGGCCTCTGAGCTATTCCAGAAGTAGTGAGGAGG
CTTTTTTGGAGGCCTAGGCTTTTGCAAAAAGCTTTCTAGAGGTACCACCGGAGCTTACCATGACCGAGTA
CAAGCCCACGGTGCGCCTCGCCACCCGCGACGACGTCCCCAGGGCCGTACGCACCCTCGCCGCCGCGTTC
GCCGACTACCCCGCCACGCGCCACACCGTCGATCCGGACCGCCACATCGAGCGGGTCACCGAGCTGCAAG
AACTCTTCCTCACGCGCGTCGGGCTCGACATCGGCAAGGTGTGGGTCGCGGACGACGGCGCCGCCGTGGC
GGTCTGGACCACGCCGGAGAGCGTCGAAGCGGGGGCGGTGTTCGCCGAGATCGGCCCGCGCATGGCCGAG
TTGAGCGGTTCCCGGCTGGCCGCGCAGCAACAGATGGAAGGCCTCCTGGCGCCGCACCGGCCCAAGGAGC
CCGCGTGGTTCCTGGCCACCGTCGGCGTCTCGCCCGACCACCAGGGCAAGGGTCTGGGCAGCGCCGTCGT
GCTCCCCGGAGTGGAGGCGGCCGAGCGCGCCGGGGTGCCCGCCTTCCTGGAGACCTCCGCGCCCCGCAAC
CTCCCCTTCTACGAGCGGCTCGGCTTCACCGTCACCGCCGACGTCGAGGTGCCCGAAGGACCGCGCACCT
GGTGCATGACCCGCAAGCCCGGTGCCAGTTAACGAATTCTAGATCTTGAGACAAATGGCAGTATTCATCC
ACAATTTTAAAAGAAAAGGGGGGATTGGGGGGTACAGTGCAGGGGAAAGAATAGTAGACATAATAGCAAC
AGACATACAAACTAAAGAATTACAAAAACAAATTACAAAAATTCAAAATTTTCGGGTTTATTACAGGGAC
AGCAGAGATCCACTTTGGCGCCGGCTCGAGGCCTGCAGGTGCAAAGATGGATAAAGTTTTAAACAGAGAG
GAATCTTTGCAGCTAATGGACCTTCTAGGTCTTGAAAGGAGTGGGAATTGGCTCCGGTGCCCGTCAGTGG
GCAGAGCGCACATCGCCCACAGTCCCCGAGAAGTTGGGGGGAGGGGTCGGCAATTGAACCGGTGCCTAGA
GAAGGTGGCGCGGGGTAAACTGGGAAAGTGATGTCGTGTACTGGCTCCGCCTTTTTCCCGAGGGTGGGGG
AGAACCGTATATAAGTGCAGTAGTCGCCGTGAACGTTCTTTTTCGCAACGGGTTTGCCGCCAGAACACAG
GTAAGTGCCGTGTGTGGTTCCCGCGGGCCTGGCCTCTTTACGGGTTATGGCCCTTGCGTGCCTTGAATTA
CTTCCACCTGGCTGCAGTACGTGATTCTTGATCCCGAGCTTCGGGTTGGAAGTGGGTGGGAGAGTTCGAG
GCCTTGCGCTTAAGGAGCCCCTTCGCCTCGTGCTTGAGTTGAGGCCTGGCCTGGGCGCTGGGGCCGCCGC
GTGCGAATCTGGTGGCACCTTCGCGCCTGTCTCGCTGCTTTCGATAAGTCTCTAGCCATTTAAAATTTTT
GATGACCTGCTGCGACGCTTTTTTTCTGGCAAGATAGTCTTGTAAATGCGGGCCAAGATCTGCACACTGG
TATTTCGGTTTTTGGGGCCGCGGGCGGCGACGGGGCCCGTGCGTCCCAGCGCACATGTTCGGCGAGGCGG
GGCCTGCGAGCGCGGCCACCGAGAATCGGACGGGGGTAGTCTCAAGCTGGCCGGCCTGCTCTGGTGCCTG
GCCTCGCGCCGCCGTGTATCGCCCCGCCCTGGGCGGCAAGGCTGGCCCGGTCGGCACCAGTTGCGTGAGC
GGAAAGATGGCCGCTTCCCGGCCCTGCTGCAGGGAGCTCAAAATGGAGGACGCGGCGCTCGGGAGAGCGG
GCGGGTGAGTCACCCACACAAAGGAAAAGGGCCTTTCCGTCCTCAGCCGTCGCTTCATGTGACTCCACGG
AGTACCGGGCGCCGTCCAGGCACCTCGATTAGTTCTCGAGCTTTTGGAGTACGTCGTCTTTAGGTTGGGG
GGAGGGGTTTTATGCGATGGAGTTTCCCCACACTGAGTGGGTGGAGACTGAAGTTAGGCCAGCTTGGCAC
TTGATGTAATTCTCCTTGGAATTTGCCCTTTTTGAGTTTGGATCTTGGTTCATTCTCAAGCCTCAGACAG
TGGTTCAAAGTTTTTTTCTTCCATTTCAGGTGTCGTGAGGCTAGCACCGCCACCATGGGCCAGACTGGGA
AGAAATCTGAGAAGGGACCAGTTTGTTGGCGGAAGCGTGTAAAATCAGAGTACATGCGACTGAGACAGCT
CAAGAGGTTCAGACGAGCTGATGAAGTAAAGAGTATGTTTAGTTCCAATCGTCAGAAAATTTTGGAAAGA
ACGGAAATCTTAAACCAAGAATGGAAACAGCGAAGGATACAGCCTGTGCACATCCTGACTTCTTGTTCGG
TGACCAGTGACTTGGATTTTCCAACACAAGTCATCCCATTAAAGACTCTGAATGCAGTTGCTTCAGTACC
CATAATGTATTCTTGGTCTCCCCTACAGCAGAATTTTATGGTGGAAGATGAAACTGTTTTACATAACATT
CCTTATATGGGAGATGAAGTTTTAGATCAGGATGGTACTTTCATTGAAGAACTAATAAAAAATTATGATG
GGAAAGTACACGGGGATAGAGAATGTGGGTTTATAAATGATGAAATTTTTGTGGAGTTGGTGAATGCCCT
TGGTCAATATAATGATGATGACGATGATGATGATGGAGACGATCCTGAAGAAAGAGAAGAAAAGCAGAAA
GATCTGGAGGATCACCGAGATGATAAAGAAAGCCGCCCACCTCGGAAATTTCCTTCTGATAAAATTTTTG
AAGCCATTTCCTCAATGTTTCCAGATAAGGGCACAGCAGAAGAACTAAAGGAAAAATATAAAGAACTCAC
CGAACAGCAGCTCCCAGGCGCACTTCCTCCTGAATGTACCCCCAACATAGATGGACCAAATGCTAAATCT
GTTCAGAGAGAGCAAAGCTTACACTCCTTTCATACGCTTTTCTGTAGGCGATGTTTTAAATATGACTGCT
TCCTACATCCTTTTCATGCAACACCCAACACTTATAAGCGGAAGAACACAGAAACAGCTCTAGACAACAA
ACCTTGTGGACCACAGTGTTACCAGCATTTGGAGGGAGCAAAGGAGTTTGCTGCTGCTCTCACCGCTGAG
CGGATAAAGACCCCACCAAAACGTCCAGGAGGCCGCAGAAGAGGACGGCTTCCCAATAACAGTAGCAGGC
CCAGCACCCCCACCATTAATGTGCTGGAATCAAAGGATACAGACAGTGATAGGGAAGCAGGGACTGAAAC
GGGGGGAGAGAACAATGATAAAGAAGAAGAAGAGAAGAAAGATGAAACTTCGAGCTCCTCTGAAGCAAAT
TCTCGGTGTCAAACACCAATAAAGATGAAGCCAAATATTGAACCTCCTGAGAATGTGGAGTGGAGTGGTG
CTGAAGCCTCAATGTTTAGAGTCCTCATTGGCACTTACTATGACAATTTCTGTGCCATTGCTAGGTTAAT
TGGGACCAAAACATGTAGACAGGTGTATGAGTTTAGAGTCAAAGAATCTAGCATCATAGCTCCAGCTCCC
GCTGAGGATGTGGATACTCCTCCAAGGAAAAAGAAGAGGAAACACCGGTTGTGGGCTGCACACTGCAGAA
AGATACAGCTGAAAAAGGACGGCTCCTCTAACCATGTTTACAACTATCAACCCTGTGATCATCCACGGCA
GCCTTGTGACAGTTCGTGCCCTTGTGTGATAGCACAAAATTTTTGTGAAAAGTTTTGTCAATGTAGTTCA
GAGTGTCAAAACCGCTTTCCGGGATGCCGCTGCAAAGCACAGTGCAACACCAAGCAGTGCCCGTGCTACC
TGGCTGTCCGAGAGTGTGACCCTGACCTCTGTCTTACTTGTGGAGCCGCTGACCATTGGGACAGTAAAAA
TGTGTCCTGCAAGAACTGCAGTATTCAGCGGGGCTCCAAAAAGCATCTATTGCTGGCACCATCTGACGTG
GCAGGCTGGGGGATTTTTATCAAAGATCCTGTGCAGAAAAATGAATTCATCTCAGAATACTGTGGAGAGA
TTATTTCTCAAGATGAAGCTGACAGAAGAGGGAAAGTGTATGATAAATACATGTGCAGCTTTCTGTTCAA
CTTGAACAATGATTTTGTGGTGGATGCAACCCGCAAGGGTAACAAAATTCGTTTTGCAAATCATTCGGTA
AATCCAAACTGCTATGCAAAAGTTATGATGGTTAACGGTGATCACAGGATAGGTATTTTTGCCAAGAGAG
CCATCCAGACTGGCGAAGAGCTGTTTTTTGATTACAGATACAGCCAGGCTGATGCCCTGAAGTATGTCGG
CATCGAAAGAGAAATGGAAATCCCTTAGTAATGAACTAGTCCGTAACTTGAAAGTATTTCGATTTCTTGG
CTTTATATATCTTGTGGAAAGGACGAGTTCAACGCAGGGACACGACGCGGACGCGTTAAGTCGACAATCA
ACCTCTGGATTACAAAATTTGTGAAAGATTGACTGGTATTCTTAACTATGTTGCTCCTTTTACGCTATGT
GGATACGCTGCTTTAATGCCTTTGTATCATGCTATTGCTTCCCGTATGGCTTTCATTTTCTCCTCCTTGT
ATAAATCCTGGTTGCTGTCTCTTTATGAGGAGTTGTGGCCCGTTGTCAGGCAACGTGGCGTGGTGTGCAC
TGTGTTTGCTGACGCAACCCCCACTGGTTGGGGCATTGCCACCACCTGTCAGCTCCTTTCCGGGACTTTC
GCTTTCCCCCTCCCTATTGCCACGGCGGAACTCATCGCCGCCTGCCTTGCCCGCTGCTGGACAGGGGCTC
GGCTGTTGGGCACTGACAATTCCGTGGTGTTGTCGGGGAAATCATCGTCCTTTCCTTGGCTGCTCGCCTG
TGTTGCCACCTGGATTCTGCGCGGGACGTCCTTCTGCTACGTCCCTTCGGCCCTCAATCCAGCGGACCTT
CCTTCCCGCGGCCTGCTGCCGGCTCTGCGGCCTCTTCCGCGTCTTCGCCTTCGCCCTCAGACGAGTCGGA
TCTCCCTTTGGGCCGCCTCCCCGCGTCGACTTTAAGACCAATGACTTACAAGGCAGCTGTAGATCTTAGC
CACTTTTTAAAAGAAAAGGGGGGACTGGAAGGGCTAATTCACTCCCAACGAAGACAAGATCTGCTTTTTG
CTTGTACTGGGTCTCTCTGGTTAGACCAGATCTGAGCCTGGGAGCTCTCTGGCTAACTAGGGAACCCACT
GCTTAAGCCTCAATAAAGCTTGCCTTGAGTGCTTCAAGTAGTGTGTGCCCGTCTGTTGTGTGACTCTGGT
AACTAGAGATCCCTCAGACCCTTTTAGTCAGTGTGGAAAATCTCTAGCAGTACGTATAGTAGTTCATGTC
ATCTTATTATTCAGTATTTATAACTTGCAAAGAAATGAATATCAGAGAGTGAGAGGAACTTGTTTATTGC
AGCTTATAATGGTTACAAATAAAGCAATAGCATCACAAATTTCACAAATAAAGCATTTTTTTCACTGCAT
TCTAGTTGTGGTTTGTCCAAACTCATCAATGTATCTTATCATGTCTGGCTCTAGCTATCCCGCCCCTAAC
TCCGCCCATCCCGCCCCTAACTCCGCCCAGTTCCGCCCATTCTCCGCCCCATGGCTGACTAATTTTTTTT
ATTTATGCAGAGGCCGAGGCCGCCTCGGCCTCTGAGCTATTCCAGAAGTAGTGAGGAGGCTTTTTTGGAG
GCCTAGGGACGTACCCAATTCGCCCTATAGTGAGTCGTATTACGCGCGCTCACTGGCCGTCGTTTTACAA
CGTCGTGACTGGGAAAACCCTGGCGTTACCCAACTTAATCGCCTTGCAGCACATCCCCCTTTCGCCAGCT
GGCGTAATAGCGAAGAGGCCCGCACCGATCGCCCTTCCCAACAGTTGCGCAGCCTGAATGGCGAATGGG
[124 nt withheld, positions 7910-8033]
C
[91 nt withheld, positions 8035-8125]
A
[49 nt withheld, positions 8127-8175]
CCTTTGACGTTGGAGTCCACGTTCTTT
[37 nt withheld, positions 8203-8239]
ACCCTATCTCGGTCTATTCTTTTGATTTATAAGGGATTTTGCCGATTTCGGCCTATTGGTTAAAAAATGA
GCTGATTTAACAAAAATTTAACGCGAATTTTAACAAAATATTAACGCTTACAATTTAGGTGGCACTTTTC
GGGGAAATGTGCGCGGAACCCCTATTTGTTTATTTTTCTAAATACATTCAAATATGTATCCGCTCATGAG
ACAATAACCCTGATAAATGCTTCAATAATATTGAAAAAGGAAGAGTATGAGTATTCAACATTTCCGTGTC
GCCCTTATTCCCTTTTTTGCGGCATTTTGCCTTCCTGTTTTTGCTCACCCAGAAACGCTGGTGAAAGTAA
AAGATGCTGAAGATCAGTTGGGTGCACGAGTGGGTTACATCGAACTGGATCTCAACAGCGGTAAGATCCT
TGAGAGTTTTCGCCCCGAAGAACGTTTTCCAATGATGAGCACTTTTAAAGTTCTGCTATGTGGCGCGGTA
TTATCCCGTATTGACGCCGGGCAAGAGCAACTCGGTCGCCGCATACACTATTCTCAGAATGACTTGGTTG
AGTACTCACCAGTCACAGAAAAGCATCTTACGGATGGCATGACAGTAAGAGAATTATGCAGTGCTGCCAT
AACCATGAGTGATAACACTGCGGCCAACTTACTTCTGACAACGATCGGAGGACCGAAGGAGCTAACCGCT
TTTTTGCACAACATGGGGGATCATGTAACTCGCCTTGATCGTTGGGAACCGGAGCTGAATGAAGCCATAC
CAAACGACGAGCGTGACACCACGATGCCTGTAGCAATGGCAACAACGTTGCGCAAACTATTAACTGGCGA
ACTACTTACTCTAGCTTCCCGGCAACAATTAATAGACTGGATGGAGGCGGATAAAGTTGCAGGACCACTT
CTGCGCTCGGCCCTTCCGGCTGGCTGGTTTATTGCTGATAAATCTGGAGCCGGTGAGCGTGGGTCTCGCG
GTATCATTGCAGCACTGGGGCCAGATGGTAAGCCCTCCCGTATCGTAGTTATCTACACGACGGGGAGTCA
GGCAACTATGGATGAACGAAATAGACAGATCGCTGAGATAGGTGCCTCACTGATTAAGCATTGGTAACTG
TCAGACCAAGTTTACTCATATATACTTTAGATTGATTTAAAACTTCATTTTTAATTTAAAAGGATCTAGG
TGAAGATCCTTTTTGATAATCTCATGACCAAAATCCCTTAACGTGAGTTTTCGTTCCACTGAGCGTCAGA
CCCCGTAGAAAAGATCAAAGGATCTTCTTGAGATCCTTTTTTTCTGCGCGTAATCTGCTGCTTGCAAACA
AAAAAACCACCGCTACCAGCGGTGGTTTGTTTGCCGGATCAAGAGCTACCAACTCTTTTTCCGAAGGTAA
CTGGCTTCAGCAGAGCGCAGATACCAAATACTGTTCTTCTAGTGTAGCCGTAGTTAGGCCACCACTTCAA
GAACTCTGTAGCACCGCCTACATACCTCGCTCTGCTAATCCTGTTACCAGTGGCTGCTGCCAGTGGCGAT
AAGTCGTGTCTTACCGGGTTGGACTCAAGACGATAGTTACCGGATAAGGCGCAGCGGTCGGGCTGAACGG
GGGGTTCGTGCACACAGCCCAGCTTGGAGCGAACGACCTACACCGAACTGAGATACCTACAGCGTGAGCT
ATGAGAAAGCGCCACGCTTCCCGAAGGGAGAAAGGCGGACAGGTATCCGGTAAGCGGCAGGGTCGGAACA
GGAGAGCGCACGAGGGAGCTTCCAGGGGGAAACGCCTGGTATCTTTATAGTCCTGTCGGGTTTCGCCACC
TCTGACTTGAGCGTCGATTTTTGTGATGCTCGTCAGGGGGGCGGAGCCTATGGAAAAACGCCAGCAACGC
GGCCTTTTTACGGTTCCTGGCCTTTTGCTGGCCTTTTGCTCACATGTTCTTTCCTGCGTTATCCCCTGAT
TCTGTGGATAACCGTATTACCGCCTTTGAGTGAGCTGATACCGCTCGCCGCAGCCGAACGACCGAGCGCA
GCGAGTCAGTGAGCGAGGAAGCGGAAGAGCGCCCAATACGCAAACCGCCTCTCCCCGCGCGTTGGCCGAT
TCATTAATGCAGCTGGCACGACAGGTTTCCCGACTGGAAAGCGGGCAGTGAGCGCAACGCAATTAATGTG
AGTTAGCTCACTCATTAGGCACCCCAGGCTTTACACTTTATGCTTCCGGCTCGTATGTTGTGTGGAATTG
TGAGCGGATAACAATTTCACACAGGAAACAGCTATGACCATGATTACGCCAAGCGCGCAATTAACCCTCA
CTAAAGGGAACAAAAGCTGGAGCTGCAAGC
