>Addgene plasmid #143983 | TFORF1839 | depositor partial sequence | sequence record 284076 | Insert
ACCGCCACCATGGGCCAGACTGGGAAGAAATCTGAGAAGGGACCAGTTTGTTGGCGGAAGCGTGTAAAAT
CAGAGTACATGCGACTGAGACAGCTCAAGAGGTTCAGACGAGCTGATGAAGTAAAGAGTATGTTTAGTTC
CAATCGTCAGAAAATTTTGGAAAGAACGGAAATCTTAAACCAAGAATGGAAACAGCGAAGGATACAGCCT
GTGCACATCCTGACTTCTTGTTCGGTGACCAGTGACTTGGATTTTCCAACACAAGTCATCCCATTAAAGA
CTCTGAATGCAGTTGCTTCAGTACCCATAATGTATTCTTGGTCTCCCCTACAGCAGAATTTTATGGTGGA
AGATGAAACTGTTTTACATAACATTCCTTATATGGGAGATGAAGTTTTAGATCAGGATGGTACTTTCATT
GAAGAACTAATAAAAAATTATGATGGGAAAGTACACGGGGATAGAGAATGTGGGTTTATAAATGATGAAA
TTTTTGTGGAGTTGGTGAATGCCCTTGGTCAATATAATGATGATGACGATGATGATGATGGAGACGATCC
TGAAGAAAGAGAAGAAAAGCAGAAAGATCTGGAGGATCACCGAGATGATAAAGAAAGCCGCCCACCTCGG
AAATTTCCTTCTGATAAAATTTTTGAAGCCATTTCCTCAATGTTTCCAGATAAGGGCACAGCAGAAGAAC
TAAAGGAAAAATATAAAGAACTCACCGAACAGCAGCTCCCAGGCGCACTTCCTCCTGAATGTACCCCCAA
CATAGATGGACCAAATGCTAAATCTGTTCAGAGAGAGCAAAGCTTACACTCCTTTCATACGCTTTTCTGT
AGGCGATGTTTTAAATATGACTGCTTCCTACATCCTTTTCATGCAACACCCAACACTTATAAGCGGAAGA
ACACAGAAACAGCTCTAGACAACAAACCTTGTGGACCACAGTGTTACCAGCATTTGGAGGGAGCAAAGGA
GTTTGCTGCTGCTCTCACCGCTGAGCGGATAAAGACCCCACCAAAACGTCCAGGAGGCCGCAGAAGAGGA
CGGCTTCCCAATAACAGTAGCAGGCCCAGCACCCCCACCATTAATGTGCTGGAATCAAAGGATACAGACA
GTGATAGGGAAGCAGGGACTGAAACGGGGGGAGAGAACAATGATAAAGAAGAAGAAGAGAAGAAAGATGA
AACTTCGAGCTCCTCTGAAGCAAATTCTCGGTGTCAAACACCAATAAAGATGAAGCCAAATATTGAACCT
CCTGAGAATGTGGAGTGGAGTGGTGCTGAAGCCTCAATGTTTAGAGTCCTCATTGGCACTTACTATGACA
ATTTCTGTGCCATTGCTAGGTTAATTGGGACCAAAACATGTAGACAGGTGTATGAGTTTAGAGTCAAAGA
ATCTAGCATCATAGCTCCAGCTCCCGCTGAGGATGTGGATACTCCTCCAAGGAAAAAGAAGAGGAAACAC
CGGTTGTGGGCTGCACACTGCAGAAAGATACAGCTGAAAAAGGACGGCTCCTCTAACCATGTTTACAACT
ATCAACCCTGTGATCATCCACGGCAGCCTTGTGACAGTTCGTGCCCTTGTGTGATAGCACAAAATTTTTG
TGAAAAGTTTTGTCAATGTAGTTCAGAGTGTCAAAACCGCTTTCCGGGATGCCGCTGCAAAGCACAGTGC
AACACCAAGCAGTGCCCGTGCTACCTGGCTGTCCGAGAGTGTGACCCTGACCTCTGTCTTACTTGTGGAG
CCGCTGACCATTGGGACAGTAAAAATGTGTCCTGCAAGAACTGCAGTATTCAGCGGGGCTCCAAAAAGCA
TCTATTGCTGGCACCATCTGACGTGGCAGGCTGGGGGATTTTTATCAAAGATCCTGTGCAGAAAAATGAA
TTCATCTCAGAATACTGTGGAGAGATTATTTCTCAAGATGAAGCTGACAGAAGAGGGAAAGTGTATGATA
AATACATGTGCAGCTTTCTGTTCAACTTGAACAATGATTTTGTGGTGGATGCAACCCGCAAGGGTAACAA
AATTCGTTTTGCAAATCATTCGGTAAATCCAAACTGCTATGCAAAAGTTATGATGGTTAACGGTGATCAC
AGGATAGGTATTTTTGCCAAGAGAGCCATCCAGACTGGCGAAGAGCTGTTTTTTGATTACAGATACAGCC
AGGCTGATGCCCTGAAGTATGTCGGCATCGAAAGAGAAATGGAAATCCCTTAGTAATGAACTAGTCCGTA
ACTTGAAAGTATTTCGATTTCTTGGCTTTATATATCTTGTGGAAAGGACGAGTTCAACGCAGGGACACGA
CGCGG
