>Addgene plasmid #143983 | TFORF1839 | depositor partial sequence | sequence record 284077 | Barcode
GTTCAACGCAGGGACACGACGCGG
